Addgene plasmid #97105: Tol2-lyzC-microRNA 22b-Dendra2
Purpose: overexpression of microRNA and Dendra2 in Zebrafish
Depositing lab: Qing Deng. Depositing organization: Purdue University. Publication: Phenotypical microRNA screen reveals a noncanonical role of CDK2 in regulating neutrophil migration. Hsu AY, Wang D, Liu S, Lu J, Syahirah R, Bennin DA, Huttenlocher A, Umulis DM, Wan J, Deng Q. Proc Natl Acad Sci U S A. 2019 Aug 26. pii: 1905221116. doi: 10.1073/pnas.1905221116. PubMed 31451657.
Backbone
  Vector backbone: Tol2
  Vector type: Zebrafish
Growth in bacteria
  Bacterial resistance: Ampicillin, 100 μg/mL
  Growth temperature: 37°C
  Growth strain: DH5alpha
  Copy number: High Copy
Gene/Insert
  Gene/Insert name: microRNA 22b Dendra2
  Species: D. rerio (zebrafish)
  Cloning method: Ligation Independent Cloning
Terms and licenses: Academic/Nonprofit Terms; Industry Terms: Not Available to Industry
How to cite: Tol2-lyzC-microRNA 22b-Dendra2 was a gift from Qing Deng (Addgene plasmid # 97105 ; http://n2t.net/addgene:97105 ; RRID:Addgene_97105)
