[The description below was written by a language model from this plasmid's Addgene catalogue record and pLannotate feature annotations shown in this document.]
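Description:
Tol2-lyzC-microRNA 22b-Dendra2 is a zebrafish transgenesis plasmid built on a Tol2 transposon backbone and designed to overexpress microRNA 22b together with the fluorescent protein Dendra2. In bacteria it is maintained as a high-copy plasmid through a ColE1/pUC-type origin and selected with ampicillin via the β-lactamase gene and its native promoter. Remnants of a pBluescript-type cloning vector are also present, including a partial f1 origin, lac promoter/operator elements, a T3 promoter and an MCS fragment. The Tol2 arms themselves are not annotated. However, a short match to medaka tyrosinase next to the f1 origin probably reflects Tol2-flanking sequence, since the element was originally found in that locus.

The payload runs in the forward orientation. A short fragment matching zebrafish beta-actin (actba) is followed by a mir-22 family hairpin, then the Dendra2 coding sequence, then a small SV40 large T fragment and the SV40 polyadenylation signal. This layout is consistent with the microRNA precursor being carried upstream of the reporter on the same transcript, possibly within actin-derived intronic sequence, although the record does not spell out this design. Fluorescence would then mark the cells expressing the microRNA. Dendra2 is a green-to-red photoconvertible protein, so labelled cells can also be optically highlighted and tracked. The name indicates a lyzC (lysozyme C) promoter, commonly used for neutrophil-restricted expression in zebrafish, but it does not appear in the feature table; it presumably lies in the unannotated region upstream of the actin fragment.

The associated publication describes a phenotypic microRNA screen of neutrophil migration. This fits use of the construct with Tol2 transposase to generate fish overexpressing miR-22b in labelled neutrophils.
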