Features (pLannotate 1.2.2; 17 found; start..end, strand, type, name):
   1713..1835    +  CDS            actba (fragment): ACTB1_DANRE - Also known as bact, bactin1, bactzf. Experimental evidence at protein level: Swiss-Prot protein existence level 1. Actin is a highly conserved protein that polymerizes to produce filaments that form cross-linked networks in the cytoplasm of cells. Actin exists in both monomeric (G-actin) and polymeric (F-actin) forms, both forms playing key functions, such as cell motility and contraction. In addition to their role in the cytoplasmic cytoskeleton, G- and F-actin also localize in the nucleus, and regulate gene transcription and motility and repair of damaged DNA. From Danio rerio
   2417..2500    +  ncRNA          mir-22: Accession: RF00653 - microRNA mir-22
   2911..2929    -  misc_feature   MCS (fragment): pBluescript multiple cloning site
   2944..3633    +  CDS            Dendra2: Dendra2 is a photoconvertible green fluorescent protein published in 2006, derived from Dendronephthya sp.. It has high acid sensitivity.
   3641..3724    +  CDS            large T antigen (fragment): large T antigen from SV40 (simian virus 40)
   3747..3868    +  polyA_signal   SV40 poly(A) signal: SV40 polyadenylation signal
   3875..3960    -  rep_origin     M13 ori (fragment): M13 bacteriophage origin of replication; arrow indicates direction of (+) strand synthesis
   4246..4264    -  promoter       T3 promoter: promoter for bacteriophage T3 RNA polymerase
   4309..4325    -  protein_bind   lac operator: The lac repressor binds to the lac operator to inhibit transcription in E. coli. This inhibition can be relieved by adding lactose or isopropyl-β-D-thiogalactopyranoside (IPTG). lac repressor encoded by lacI
   4333..4363    -  promoter       lac promoter: promoter for the E. coli lac operon
   4378..4399    -  protein_bind   CAP binding site: CAP binding activates transcription in the presence of cAMP. E. coli catabolite activator protein
   4412..4504    -  CDS            lacI (fragment): lac repressor; lacI; The lac repressor binds to the lac operator to inhibit transcription in E. coli. This inhibition can be relieved by adding lactose or isopropyl-β-D-thiogalactopyranoside (IPTG).
   4687..5275    -  rep_origin     ori: high-copy-number ColE1/pMB1/pBR322/pUC origin of replication
   5446..6306    -  CDS            AmpR: β-lactamase; bla; confers resistance to ampicillin, carbenicillin, and related antibiotics
   6307..6411    -  promoter       AmpR promoter: bla
   6437..6767    -  rep_origin     f1 ori (fragment) (sequence partly withheld): f1 bacteriophage origin of replication; arrow indicates direction of (+) strand synthesis
   6765..6992    +  CDS            tyr (fragment) (sequence partly withheld): TYRO_ORYLA - Also known as tyro. Experimental evidence at transcript level: Swiss-Prot protein existence level 2. This is a copper-containing oxidase that functions in the formation of pigments such as melanins and other polyphenolic compounds. From Oryzias latipes (Japanese rice fish) (Japanese killifish).
>Addgene plasmid #97105 | Tol2-lyzC-microRNA 22b-Dendra2 | addgene full sequence | sequence record 182576 | Addgene NGS Result
CCTTGTGTCCTTCTAAGGTCTGTTTGTGGTTTAAGCTGTTTGTTGACACACGCTTGTCATCTCCATTTTT
CTGTGAAGTTATTGTCAGTTTATTGCACACTGGGTTGCATTAAGCTGCAGTTTTTTCACAACAGTTTTCC
ACATTGTAACAGTCAGTCTCCAAATTATTCCATCAGTCCTCAAATTTAGTCATTTGAGGCCATGAAAACA
CTTAAAACTACATGAAGGTAGTTTGGCATTAGGTTTTAGACTTGTTCTTGTTTGGCATATTGCAACCTGT
GTAAAAATGATTTGATTTTTATTTTTTTTTTTTTTTTTTCAGAAAGAAACGGTCCAAAAAGAGTTATGTG
AACATTTATCCATGTGTTTAATGTTTTTTAAATTAAAAAAAAACATTTTTATTAAACCACTTGTGACTAA
ACCTTTTTTAGTTATTCTATTTTGTGACGAGTCTGAATGGCCAAAGTACTCTTGAATCCAAAATCTTTAT
AGTAAAATGTTTAATCTTACTTGCAGTGTTGGGTATAATTTGTAACAAAGTTGAATTCCATATCTGCTGA
GTGAAAAAGTAAAGTAAGAGATTGCTGTAAATATTTAGGTTATTTATTTATTAATACAATATAGAAAGTA
ACAAAACACAATGTAAAAAATCAATAAAGAAAGTAAATATTAAAAGTAATGATAAACTAATGATGTAAAC
AATATTAGCAACAAAGTTTGTACAATTCAGGGAGGGTAAAGAATTTCACCTAATAGTCAAACTCTGTATT
AAATAATATAAAATCTTTGTTCTTAGTCTGAAGAGGAGACTGTGAGAGAAAGCTTACTGGTTGTTAAATT
AGAAAATTTGTAACTTGCAGATTAAAATGATTTAAATAATTTTATAAAGGCCATGTTTGAAACAAATGTA
AAAACATAATAAATGTTAAGAATTTCAGATATTGAGATTTTACAATTTAAAAAAAGCAATAAAGTAATAG
CAGAGACCTACACTCTTAAAGTAAATTACCCAACTCTGCTTACTAGTAACTTTTGGAATAGTTACTAGTA
TCCATTGAACAAATACTAGAATCTAATTAAATTGTGTGAGTGTCCAATGAAAAGATTCTTGTATTTAAAA
CAGTACCAGTATCTATATATGTACAAAATTTAGTGCTAGCAAAATGCAAATAAATACTACTGCATATAAT
GGATTGCATTGTAAATCGACTCGCCATAATACATTTATTTCCTATTTTTACTTTTAACAAAAAATAAGTT
CACTGAGTATTTCATGTCATTAAATCGCATTAAACCTCTTGCATGCTTTATGTACACTAGTGCAGTTCGC
TAAATGACCACCGGTGTCACTAATAACACGATCGTTTCTGAATTCTGCATTAAACGCCATTTATACGTTG
CTCTTATTAGTAAACAATTTCTCCATCATGAGCTCGACCAGTATTGCATATTTCATCCTCTTAAATCCAG
AGTTGTTTCTTTTAATCACTTTCTCTTCATGATAAAAGCAGTTTTTGGTTTTCAGAAGTTTACAACAAAC
CCAGTCAGTTATTGCCTCAGCAAACACTGGAGCAACTGCACACTTGTGAAAAGCTTCTTGCGAAACACAA
ACCTTTCTCTGGACTTATAAATAAAGGCATTCAGCAGCTCCACCATACACCTCCACTGGTCTTGATAAAG
CAGATATCAGCAGTGATACAGGTACCGCCACCATGGATGAGGAAATCGCTGCCCTGGTCGTTGACAACGG
CTCCGGTATGTGCAAAGCCGGTTTTGCTGGAGATGATGCCCCTCGTGCTGTTTTCCCCTCCATTGTTGGA
CGACCCAGACATCAGGTACATTTAATAAACCATCCTAATAACATGTTAATCATATTGAACCACATTAAAC
TCTCATTTGTGCATTTTACATCTTTTAAAACCGATTTATATTCGTTTTTAGATAATGAAGTTTATTAAAG
TGTTAATTCACAGCTTTATTGCTTGTTTTGAGAATCTGCTTGCATAAGTGATTTTTAAACTTGATCTGAT
TTTCGTTTGTTTCGAAGTTCTTCAGCTTTGAAAGTCAGATCTTCAATTCACAGCCATGCCATAGTTTTAG
GATACAGTATAAGTAGACGAATTGGGATGCATCGTAGATTTTATGCTGTGTTTGTTATGGTTTTTCAGTG
GTAGAGATTTTCAGAGTATTATTAGGGTTATAGTCAGTGTCAGGTTTATTTATCGTCAGCGTGATGGGCA
AAAAACAGCTGGCAGTACGGGCTAGGTGTTGGTGCTGCCATCTGTATTATTTTAGCGGCACTGCTCTCAA
ATATCATTCTGGAGCACTGTTTGATGAAGCATTCAGATTTATTTTAGACCATGTGGATTACAATGTTTTG
AAACATGGTAAATGTCTTGTCGGTATTGTCTGGCTGGCGTTACTTCACAGTCGTTCTTCACTGGCTAGCT
TTATGTGGCAGCACCTTAAAGCTGCCAGTTGAAGAGCTGTTGTGGGTAACCTTAACAACAGACCACCCAA
AGGGTCGTGGTCAGCAAGGTGGGATTATGCTAGCCAACTGCTGTTACTCTCGCCCAGAAATCTGCGCCAA
CATGGACACACCCAGTGGAGCAAGCCATCTGATTTTCATGGTCAGATTGTAAAGAAGCAATTACTCTTGG
ACAGTTTAAGCAGAAAAGCCACCAAGTCAAGTCACTGGTCATATGATGAACTCGAAGATCTAATAAAAGT
TAATTTAAGCGTTCATTACAATAAATTCAAGTGAATCTGTTTTAAGCTAGCCTTTAACGTTTTTAAATTC
CTTCAAACAAATTAGTTCCTCTTTGCAGTTCCTCATTTCTCGGTGAGCTGGTGCTTTAATCCCTTTACTT
TTTCTTCCTCTAGGGAGTGATGGTTGGCATGGGACGAATTAATTCCTGCAGCCCGGGGGTACCGGTCGCC
ACCATGAACACCCCGGGAATTAACCTGATCAAGGAGGACATGCGCGTGAAGGTGCACATGGAGGGCAACG
TGAACGGCCACGCCTTCGTGATCGAGGGCGAGGGCAAGGGCAAGCCCTACGAGGGCACCCAGACCGCCAA
CCTGACCGTGAAGGAGGGCGCCCCCCTGCCCTTCAGCTACGACATCCTGACCACCGCCGTGCACTACGGC
AACCGGGTGTTCACCAAGTACCCCGAGGACATCCCCGACTACTTCAAGCAGAGCTTCCCCGAGGGCTACA
GCTGGGAGCGCACCATGACCTTCGAGGACAAGGGCATCTGCACCATCCGCAGCGACATCAGCCTGGAGGG
CGACTGCTTCTTCCAGAACGTGCGCTTCAAGGGCACCAACTTCCCCCCCAACGGCCCCGTGATGCAGAAG
AAAACCCTGAAGTGGGAGCCCAGCACCGAGAAGCTGCACGTGCGCGACGGCCTGCTGGTGGGCAACATCA
ACATGGCCCTGCTGCTGGAGGGCGGCGGCCACTACCTGTGCGACTTCAAGACCACCTACAAGGCCAAGAA
GGTGGTGCAGCTGCCCGACGCCCACTTCGTGGACCACCGCATCGAGATCCTGGGCAACGACAGCGACTAC
AACAAGGTGAAGCTGTACGAGCACGCCGTGGCCCGCTACAGCCCCCTGCCCAGCCAGGTGTGGTAATCTA
GATCATAATCAGCCATACCACATTTGTAGAGGTTTTACTTGCTTTAAAAAACCTCCCACACCTCCCCCTG
AACCTGAAACATAAAATGAATGCAATTGTTGTTGTTAACTTGTTTATTGCAGCTTATAATGGTTACAAAT
AAAGCAATAGCATCACAAATTTCACAAATAAAGCATTTTTTTCACTGCATTCTAGTTGTGGTTTGTCCAA
ACTCATCAATGTATCTTAAGGCGTAAATTGTAAGCGTTAATATTTTGTTAAAATTCGCGTTAAATTTTTG
TTAAATCAGCTCATTTTTTAACCAATAGGCCGAAATCGGCGGATCCTGCGGCCGCAAGGGAAAATAGAAT
GAAGTGATCTCCAAAAAATAAGTACTTTTTGACTGTAAATAAAATTGTAAGGAGTAAAAAGTACTTTTTT
TTCTAAAAAAATGTAATTAAGTAAAAGTAAAAGTATTGATTTTTAATTGTACTCAAGTAAAGTAAAAATC
CCCAAAAATAATACTTAAGTACAGTAATCAAGTAAAATTACTCAAGTACTTTACACCTCTGGTTCTTGAC
CCCCTACCTTCAGCAAGCCCAGCAGATCCACTAGATCTTTTGTTCCCTTTAGTGAGGGTTAATTGCGCGC
TTGGCGTAATCATGGTCATAGCTGTTTCCTGTGTGAAATTGTTATCCGCTCACAATTCCACACAACATAC
GAGCCGGAAGCATAAAGTGTAAAGCCTGGGGTGCCTAATGAGTGAGCTAACTCACATTAATTGCGTTGCG
CTCACTGCCCGCTTTCCAGTCGGGAAACCTGTCGTGCCAGCTGCATTAATGAATCGGCCAACGCGCGGGG
AGAGGCGGTTTGCGTATTGGGCGCTCTTCCGCTTCCTCGCTCACTGACTCGCTGCGCTCGGTCGTTCGGC
TGCGGCGAGCGGTATCAGCTCACTCAAAGGCGGTAATACGGTTATCCACAGAATCAGGGGATAACGCAGG
AAAGAACATGTGAGCAAAAGGCCAGCAAAAGGCCAGGAACCGTAAAAAGGCCGCGTTGCTGGCGTTTTTC
CATAGGCTCCGCCCCCCTGACGAGCATCACAAAAATCGACGCTCAAGTCAGAGGTGGCGAAACCCGACAG
GACTATAAAGATACCAGGCGTTTCCCCCTGGAAGCTCCCTCGTGCGCTCTCCTGTTCCGACCCTGCCGCT
TACCGGATACCTGTCCGCCTTTCTCCCTTCGGGAAGCGTGGCGCTTTCTCATAGCTCACGCTGTAGGTAT
CTCAGTTCGGTGTAGGTCGTTCGCTCCAAGCTGGGCTGTGTGCACGAACCCCCCGTTCAGCCCGACCGCT
GCGCCTTATCCGGTAACTATCGTCTTGAGTCCAACCCGGTAAGACACGACTTATCGCCACTGGCAGCAGC
CACTGGTAACAGGATTAGCAGAGCGAGGTATGTAGGCGGTGCTACAGAGTTCTTGAAGTGGTGGCCTAAC
TACGGCTACACTAGAAGAACAGTATTTGGTATCTGCGCTCTGCTGAAGCCAGTTACCTTCGGAAAAAGAG
TTGGTAGCTCTTGATCCGGCAAACAAACCACCGCTGGTAGCGGTGGTTTTTTTGTTTGCAAGCAGCAGAT
TACGCGCAGAAAAAAAGGATCTCAAGAAGATCCTTTGATCTTTTCTACGGGGTCTGACGCTCAGTGGAAC
GAAAACTCACGTTAAGGGATTTTGGTCATGAGATTATCAAAAAGGATCTTCACCTAGATCCTTTTAAATT
AAAAATGAAGTTTTAAATCAATCTAAAGTATATATGAGTAAACTTGGTCTGACAGTTACCAATGCTTAAT
CAGTGAGGCACCTATCTCAGCGATCTGTCTATTTCGTTCATCCATAGTTGCCTGACTCCCCGTCGTGTAG
ATAACTACGATACGGGAGGGCTTACCATCTGGCCCCAGTGCTGCAATGATACCGCGAGACCCACGCTCAC
CGGCTCCAGATTTATCAGCAATAAACCAGCCAGCCGGAAGGGCCGAGCGCAGAAGTGGTCCTGCAACTTT
ATCCGCCTCCATCCAGTCTATTAATTGTTGCCGGGAAGCTAGAGTAAGTAGTTCGCCAGTTAATAGTTTG
CGCAACGTTGTTGCCATTGCTACAGGCATCGTGGTGTCACGCTCGTCGTTTGGTATGGCTTCATTCAGCT
CCGGTTCCCAACGATCAAGGCGAGTTACATGATCCCCCATGTTGTGCAAAAAAGCGGTTAGCTCCTTCGG
TCCTCCGATCGTTGTCAGAAGTAAGTTGGCCGCAGTGTTATCACTCATGGTTATGGCAGCACTGCATAAT
TCTCTTACTGTCATGCCATCCGTAAGATGCTTTTCTGTGACTGGTGAGTACTCAACCAAGTCATTCTGAG
AATAGTGTATGCGGCGACCGAGTTGCTCTTGCCCGGCGTCAATACGGGATAATACCGCGCCACATAGCAG
AACTTTAAAAGTGCTCATCATTGGAAAACGTTCTTCGGGGCGAAAACTCTCAAGGATCTTACCGCTGTTG
AGATCCAGTTCGATGTAACCCACTCGTGCACCCAACTGATCTTCAGCATCTTTTACTTTCACCAGCGTTT
CTGGGTGAGCAAAAACAGGAAGGCAAAATGCCGCAAAAAAGGGAATAAGGGCGACACGGAAATGTTGAAT
ACTCATACTCTTCCTTTTTCAATATTATTGAAGCATTTATCAGGGTTATTGTCTCATGAGCGGATACATA
TTTGAATGTATTTAGAAAAATAAACAAATAGGGGTTCCGCGCACATTTCCCCGAAAAGTGCCACCTAAAT
TGTAAGCGTTAATATTTTGTTAAAATTCGCGTTAAATTTTTGTTAAATCAGCTCATTTTTTAACCAATAG
GCCGAAATCGGCAAAATCCCTTATAAATCAAAAGAATAGACCGAGATAGGGT
[37 nt withheld, positions 6563-6599]
AAAGAACGTGGACTCCAACGTCAAAGG
[49 nt withheld, positions 6627-6675]
T
[91 nt withheld, positions 6677-6767]
CACAATGACGGCTACTACATGGTGCCATTCCTTCCTCTTTATAGGAATGGAGACTACCTCCTGTCCAACA
ATGCTCTTGGATACGAGTACGCCTACCTGTTGGACCCAGGTCATTGCACAACACCAGAAATGCCCTCTGA
TCTGCAAAAGACGTGAATATCTGTTCAGACACCCATATCCACTCTGTTCCACACAGGTCAGAGGTTTGTC
CAGGAGTTCTTGACAGAGGTGTAAAAAGTACTCAAAAATTTTACTCAAGTGAAAGTACAAGTACTTAGGG
AAAATTTTACTCAATTAAAAGTAAAAGTATCTGGCTAGAATCTTACTTGAGTAAAAGTAAAAAAGTACTC
CATTAAAATTGTACTTGAGTATTAAGGAAGTAAAAGGCTAGCAAGATCTGCTCGAGATACATTTGATTAG
AAGAGTTTGACTTGGGTTGATTATAGCAAATAGTGGAACACAAACAGATTTTGAAATATTCTTGCAAATT
TATTTATTAAATCCATTCAAATATTGTCATTTTTTGTACTGTGTAATTTATATTGATTTGCTCATACAAT
ATTTACATTTCGCTTAAACAATACACTATTATTTATATTTAAAAATAGCTATATATAAATCAAATGTATA
GCTCTTTTTTACACAATTAATCAAAGCTAAAATATTTGTCACACAAATACAGTAAGCCACTTCACAATGA
TATCTTCAAAATCTGTGCTTGACTGAATCATTTCATTTATTGTTTTGTAATTCACATTATACCTTACGTT
CTCCAGGCACAGTTTGAATTGTTGATAAATGAAGATAATACATCTGATTTAATTAGTCTCCTTTGTTTAT
AATAACTTTAATCTAATTTGATAGTAATAATTCCAGCAATACATCCATTACAATAAAAATCGCTTTTTTA
TTTTGCACATTAGTTTGCCGGTATTTGTTTAAAGTTTCACCATACTTTTAAATCATGTGCTATTTGAAAA
GGGCTGTTATGACTGGAATTAAATGTTTTTTTTTATATCAGTGTTTTAGATTGAAGTACAATATTTATAG
GTAAAATTCACCAGCATATGCTTAAAGATAGCCATGCTCCAGGT
